>Addgene plasmid #80676 | pENTR-SYNZIP22 | depositor full sequence | sequence record 166653 | Full plasmid sequence
CTTTCCTGCGTTATCCCCTGATTCTGTGGATAACCGTATTACCGCCTTTGAGTGAGCTGATACCGCTCGC
CGCAGCCGAACGACCGAGCGCAGCGAGTCAGTGAGCGAGGAAGCGGAAGAGCGCCCAATACGCAAACCGC
CTCTCCCCGCGCGTTGGCCGATTCATTAATGCAGCTGGCACGACAGGTTTCCCGACTGGAAAGCGGGCAG
TGAGCGCAACGCAATTAATACGCGTACCGCTAGCCAGGAAGAGTTTGTAGAAACGCAAAAAGGCCATCCG
TCAGGATGGCCTTCTGCTTAGTTTGATGCCTGGCAGTTTATGGCGGGCGTCCTGCCCGCCACCCTCCGGG
CCGTTGCTTCACAACGTTCAAATCCGCTCCCGGCGGATTTGTCCTACTCAGGAGAGCGTTCACCGACAAA
CAACAGATAAAACGAAAGGCCCAGTCTTCCGACTGAGCCTTTCGTTTTATTTGATGCCTGGCAGTTCCCT
ACTCTCGCGTTAACGCTAGCATGGATGTTTTCCCAGTCACGACGTTGTAAAACGACGGCCAGTCTTAAGC
TCGGGCCCCAAATAATGATTTTATTTTGACTGATAGTGACCTGTTCGTTGCAACAAATTGATGAGCAATG
CTTTTTTATAATGCCAACTTTGTACAAAAAAGCAGGCTCCGCGGCCGCCCCCTTCACCATGGGATCCAAA
CGTATCGCGTACCTGCGTAAGAAAATCGCGGCACTGAAAAAAGACAACGCGAACCTCGAAAAAGATATCG
CAAACCTGGAAAACGAAATCGAACGTCTGATCAAAGAAATCAAAACCCTGGAGAACGAAGTTGCGTCTCA
CGAACAGTGAAGGGTGGGCGCGCCGACCCAGCTTTCTTGTACAAAGTTGGCATTATAAGAAAGCATTGCT
TATCAATTTGTTGCAACGAACAGGTCACTATCAGTCAAAATAAAATCATTATTTGCCATCCAGCTGATAT
CCCCTATAGTGAGTCGTATTACATGGTCATAGCTGTTTCCTGGCAGCTCTGGCCCGTGTCTCAAAATCTC
TGATGTTACATTGCACAAGATAAAAATATATCATCATGAACAATAAAACTGTCTGCTTACATAAACAGTA
ATACAAGGGGTGTTATGAGCCATATTCAACGGGAAACGTCGAGGCCGCGATTAAATTCCAACATGGATGC
TGATTTATATGGGTATAAATGGGCTCGCGATAATGTCGGGCAATCAGGTGCGACAATCTATCGCTTGTAT
GGGAAGCCCGATGCGCCAGAGTTGTTTCTGAAACATGGCAAAGGTAGCGTTGCCAATGATGTTACAGATG
AGATGGTCAGACTAAACTGGCTGACGGAATTTATGCCTCTTCCGACCATCAAGCATTTTATCCGTACTCC
TGATGATGCATGGTTACTCACCACTGCGATCCCCGGAAAAACAGCATTCCAGGTATTAGAAGAATATCCT
GATTCAGGTGAAAATATTGTTGATGCGCTGGCAGTGTTCCTGCGCCGGTTGCATTCGATTCCTGTTTGTA
ATTGTCCTTTTAACAGCGATCGCGTATTTCGTCTCGCTCAGGCGCAATCACGAATGAATAACGGTTTGGT
TGATGCGAGTGATTTTGATGACGAGCGTAATGGCTGGCCTGTTGAACAAGTCTGGAAAGAAATGCATAAA
CTTTTGCCATTCTCACCGGATTCAGTCGTCACTCATGGTGATTTCTCACTTGATAACCTTATTTTTGACG
AGGGGAAATTAATAGGTTGTATTGATGTTGGACGAGTCGGAATCGCAGACCGATACCAGGATCTTGCCAT
CCTATGGAACTGCCTCGGTGAGTTTTCTCCTTCATTACAGAAACGGCTTTTTCAAAAATATGGTATTGAT
AATCCTGATATGAATAAATTGCAGTTTCATTTGATGCTCGATGAGTTTTTCTAATCAGAATTGGTTAATT
GGTTGTAACACTGGCAGAGCATTACGCTGACTTGACGGGACGGCGCAAGCTCATGACCAAAATCCCTTAA
CGTGAGTTACGCGTCGTTCCACTGAGCGTCAGACCCCGTAGAAAAGATCAAAGGATCTTCTTGAGATCCT
TTTTTTCTGCGCGTAATCTGCTGCTTGCAAACAAAAAAACCACCGCTACCAGCGGTGGTTTGTTTGCCGG
ATCAAGAGCTACCAACTCTTTTTCCGAAGGTAACTGGCTTCAGCAGAGCGCAGATACCAAATACTGTCCT
TCTAGTGTAGCCGTAGTTAGGCCACCACTTCAAGAACTCTGTAGCACCGCCTACATACCTCGCTCTGCTA
ATCCTGTTACCAGTGGCTGCTGCCAGTGGCGATAAGTCGTGTCTTACCGGGTTGGACTCAAGACGATAGT
TACCGGATAAGGCGCAGCGGTCGGGCTGAACGGGGGGTTCGTGCACACAGCCCAGCTTGGAGCGAACGAC
CTACACCGAACTGAGATACCTACAGCGTGAGCATTGAGAAAGCGCCACGCTTCCCGAAGGGAGAAAGGCG
GACAGGTATCCGGTAAGCGGCAGGGTCGGAACAGGAGAGCGCACGAGGGAGCTTCCAGGGGGAAACGCCT
GGTATCTTTATAGTCCTGTCGGGTTTCGCCACCTCTGACTTGAGCGTCGATTTTTGTGATGCTCGTCAGG
GGGGCGGAGCCTATGGAAAAACGCCAGCAACGCGGCCTTTTTACGGTTCCTGGCCTTTTGCTGGCCTTTT
GCTCACATGTT
Features (pLannotate 1.2.2; 9 found; start..end, strand, type, name):
    121..213     +  CDS            lacI (fragment): lac repressor; lacI; The lac repressor binds to the lac operator to inhibit transcription in E. coli. This inhibition can be relieved by adding lactose or isopropyl-β-D-thiogalactopyranoside (IPTG).
    268..295     -  terminator     rrnB T2 terminator: transcription terminator T2 from the E. coli rrnB gene
    427..470     +  terminator     rrnB T1 terminator: Escherichia coli rrnB; transcription terminator T1 from the E. coli rrnB gene
    517..553     -  CDS            lacZα (fragment): LacZα fragment of β-galactosidase; lacZ fragment
    569..668     +  protein_bind   attL1: mutant version of attL; recombination site for the Gateway® LR reaction LR Clonase™
    866..965     -  protein_bind   attL2: mutant version of attL; recombination site for the Gateway® LR reaction LR Clonase™
    983..1001    -  promoter       T7 promoter: promoter for bacteriophage T7 RNA polymerase
   1135..1944    +  CDS            KanR: aminoglycoside phosphotransferase; aph(3')-Ia; confers resistance to kanamycin in bacteria or G418 (Geneticin®) in eukaryotes
   2091..2679    +  rep_origin     ori: high-copy-number ColE1/pMB1/pBR322/pUC origin of replication
