[The description below was written by a language model from this plasmid's Addgene catalogue record and pLannotate feature annotations shown in this document.]
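Description:
pENTR-SYNZIP22 is a Gateway entry clone built on the Invitrogen pENTR/D-TOPO backbone, carrying a short synthetic open reading frame for SYNZIP22, one of a set of designed coiled-coil peptides characterised as heterospecific protein interaction domains. The 153 bp insert was introduced by TOPO cloning, giving a full plasmid of about 2.7 kb. It is maintained in E. coli through a high-copy ColE1/pUC-type origin and selected with kanamycin via an aminoglycoside phosphotransferase (KanR) gene.

The annotated feature table does not label the SYNZIP22 coding sequence itself. However, the roughly 200 bp gap between the attL1 and attL2 sites is consistent with the insert lying there, as expected for an entry vector. These two attL sites are the substrates for the Gateway LR Clonase reaction, which moves the flanked segment directionally into any attR-containing destination vector. The entry clone therefore serves as a source for making expression constructs rather than as an expression plasmid. No promoter positioned to drive the insert is annotated. The only promoter is a T7 promoter just outside attL2, on the reverse strand and pointing back toward the insert region. The rrnB T1 and T2 terminators upstream of attL1 insulate the cloning site from read-through transcription originating in the backbone. The short lacI and lacZα matches are fragments of backbone sequence and are not functional genes.

The record supports use of this plasmid as a modular part. SYNZIP22 can be recombined into destination vectors to fuse or express the peptide for engineered protein–protein association in synthetic biology, both in vitro and in vivo. Its specific binding partners are not stated in the record.
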