Addgene plasmid #80676: pENTR-SYNZIP22
Purpose: Encodes the synthetic coiled coil peptide SYNZIP22
Depositing lab: Amy Keating. Depositing organization: Massachusetts Institute of Technology. Publication: SYNZIP protein interaction toolbox: in vitro and in vivo specifications of heterospecific coiled-coil interaction domains. Thompson KE, Bashor CJ, Lim WA, Keating AE. ACS Synth Biol. 2012 Apr 20;1(4):118-29. 10.1021/sb200015u PubMed 22558529.
Backbone
  Vector backbone: pENTR_D-TOPO
  Backbone manufacturer: Invitrogen
  Backbone size w/o insert (bp): 2592
  Vector type: Entry vector
Growth in bacteria
  Bacterial resistance: Kanamycin, 50 μg/mL
  Growth temperature: 37°C
  Growth strain: DH5alpha
  Copy number: Unknown
Gene/Insert
  Gene/Insert name: SYNZIP22
  Species: Synthetic
  Insert size (bp): 153
  Cloning method: TOPO Cloning
  Sequencing primers: 5′ M13 (-21) Forward, TGTAAAACGACGGCCAGT; 3′ M13 Reverse, CAGGAAACAGCTATGAC
Terms and licenses: Academic/Nonprofit Terms; Industry Terms: Not Available to Industry
How to cite: pENTR-SYNZIP22 was a gift from Amy Keating (Addgene plasmid # 80676 ; http://n2t.net/addgene:80676 ; RRID:Addgene_80676)
