>Addgene plasmid #80676 | pENTR-SYNZIP22 | depositor partial sequence | sequence record 157366 | SYNZIP22
AAACGTATCGCGTACCTGCGTAAGAAAATCGCGGCACTGAAAAAAGACAACGCGAACCTCGAAAAAGATA
TCGCAAACCTGGAAAACGAAATCGAACGTCTGATCAAAGAAATCAAAACCCTGGAGAACGAAGTTGCGTC
TCACGAACAGTGA
