>Addgene plasmid #80676 | pENTR-SYNZIP22 | addgene partial sequence | sequence record 164559 | M13-F20 5'-TGTAAAACGACGGCCAGT-3'
TTTATTTTGACTGATAGTGACCTGTTCGTTGCAACAAATTGATGAGCAATGCTTTTTTATAATGCCAACT
TTGTACAAAAAAGCAGGCTCCGCGGCCGCCCCCTTCACCATGGGATCCAAACGTATCGCGTACCTGCGTA
AGAAAATCGCGGCACTGAAAAAAGACAACGCGAACCTCGAAAAAGATATCGCAAACCTGGAAAACGAAAT
CGAACGTCTGATCAAAGAAATCAAAACCCTGGAGAACGAAGTTGCGTCTCACGAACAGTGAAGGGTGGGC
GCGCCGACCCAGCTTTCTTGTACAAAGTTGGCATTATAAGAAAGCATTGCTTATCAATTTGTTGCAACGA
ACAGGTC
